>Addgene plasmid #191702 | pJH4504 | addgene full sequence | sequence record 375424 | Addgene NGS Result
CTTGCATGCGCGGCCGCTGTGGTCTCACTTTGAACGACAAAAGAAAACCAAATATTGTAAAGGAATAGTA
CAGATAAAAGGGAACAAGTGATACCAGCTGATGGATGTAGGTCAGCGACAAAAGACAGGAGACGTATAGT
TTGATGATTATGGAACCAAACTCAGAATTTAATGTTGGAGACGCTATAAAAATTGAATTGAGAAATTGAA
ACCATATTCTTGAATATCTCTCAATTTGGAATTTGGAAGTAGCCGTAAAATCGGCTAGCTAGAACATAAA
AGGACTGATTTGCAACCTTGACCATTCATGATATCATTTCAATAAAAGAAGAGATTCCAATGACCAATCT
TCAAGAATCACAATAATCACAACAAAACTAAGCAAAAGTAACAACAAATTGTTCAGGTAGACAAGTAGAC
ATTTGGACACATTTTGCGGGGATGTGATGACTGTATAATAAAAATAAGTGGACACTGAGAGAGAGAGGAG
GTCAGCAGGAAAAAAGAACATCGAACTGCTTGACGAATTGAAATTAGAATGAGGTGTCAGGCAGGTGACG
ATTACATGGTTAATTATTAGTGTTCTTTTTCTTCTTTTTGTGGATGCCGATTAGTTGAAATAATTGCATG
GAAAGTGAGAATTCAATGTGAATCTCTTTCTTATTATGTTTCAAGTGGTATCTGGATGGAAGCTTGTACT
TTTATGAATCGAAAATTGCGCCCAAGGTTGATTTTGAGATTATTCAGTAAATTTTTGTGCTGATTATTCA
GTTAATGTAGAACAGAGACGCGGATGAAAACTTTTTTAATTTCTAAAAAAAAAGACAAAATGTGGTTAAA
AAGTTTGGAAAATAATTGTTATATACTTCTTGAGAGCTTATTCAAACGGAAACCAATCATAAATAGTCGA
ATAGTCATTTAGAAAAGAGAAACTAGTTGATGTAGAGAGATTCAAAAAGTAAAATATGCAAATGATCCGT
TTCTTAGATTTAGTAAACATCTACCAAATGAAACAGGAATTGTCGAAACAATTTAGAAAAGGAGAAGGAA
ACATTTGTTTATTTTCCCCTTTAAATGGCGGTAGAGGTAAAACAGCAATACACATAGTACAAGGTTATAC
TACTTTCAAAAGAATTTGACATCCCGCCGAGAAAATGTGGTGATTATATGGTAAAGTTTTCAGTTGGATA
TTATCTTCTACAGACGGTGATTCAAAATGATCAAAAGGGCAAGTGGGTGGTAGGATTTGAAAAATTGAGA
TATAGAACGTGCGATTTTGGTAAAACTTTTTGAACACAAGGCATATTTTTGAACTTTGAAAAACGCAAAA
TTTAAATTTTGTTAATTACATATATTTTGAACAGATTATGAATATAAGCAAGGCTACATAAAATATGTAT
ATTTTCTTTTTACAAATATTCGTACACTGTTAAATTTATAGAAAAATCATTTATATTCAGAAAAACCTAT
TTGAACAATTTTTAGTTGCTCAATAACCAATTTGCACAAATTTAGAAAATATAATGGGGGCTTTTAAAAA
TTTAAATCCTCAGCGAATATTCCTTTGCGATTTTTTCGAACGTTTTCTTTCAGATTAAAAAATCTGAAGC
AGAAGTAAATGAACTACCATAGAAAATTCACCAAGGATCACATTTTTACAAAGCCTCCGCCCAATTGTAA
ACTTGGGAATTTTTGCTTGTTTTCTTTTTTTTTTCAAAAAAGGAATAGTTGTTTTAAAGTAATTTATTCC
CCTATGCTTTCTCCAGCAATCAGTTGTTCTCCCCATACTTTACACAATTATCAACAACTTCACATAGAAA
ACAAAACAACAAATCAGAAATTCCCACCGGTCACAGTCACAGATTCCCCATGTTTTGTTCATCTCATTTC
TGCAAGAAAGTGACATCGCTGCCACCCAATTCGACAAATTGTCCAAGTGGTCATCAGGAAGATATGACCT
TCTTTTTAATGATAATTTAGACTACAAAGGGCGTCAAAAAAGATTCAATGATCAGGGGTAATTGCTGTAA
AATGTAGTTTGTATGTGTGTTTACCGTAGCCTATAACTGTAAAAATTGGTTTTTTAAAAAGTATTTCTGA
GATTAAAAGGCTCCCCAAGGATGCACGATTCTAGAAGAAAAGCGGTGATTCTAAAGTAAGTTCCAATTTC
AAATTTCCTAAACTATCGCATTCTGAAATTCCCCTCTGTTCTTTTTTTTTCTCGTAAACACGATAAAGCC
ATTCCATTATCCATTAAATTCATTTTATTATCTTCTCCCAATCTCTGGATCCCTTGATCACTGATCGCCG
GGATTGTCAGCTGGTGGTCCACTCTTTCCCACGCAGTGTCACAAAAATAATGGACGCGCATGTGTTGTCT
GTTATAAGTTTAGATCAGGTGGGAGACAGAGAGAAAATGGGTCAGTTGGGGTGGGAGGTAAGCTATTTTA
GATATAGAAGAAATGTTTTTAGGTTATTTGATACCTGAAAACACACGTAGTTGTTTGTAAACAAGAAGTA
CCCTTGGAATTGAGCCAACTTTTTGAATAGGAGGAATTTTACAGTCATTACGAGTAAGGCTTTCGATAAA
TTATTTTTGAATTAAACAGATATCTTGACTCGCTTGGCATTTGGCTCCGGTTTCTTGCTCAGGCGCGGCT
CAAAAAATATTTTTTGGCACGTTATCCCAGAGTTCAGCTTTTGCCCAAGTTTGGCCAACTTCTGATTCGC
GTTAATAATTTCTGGGCCAAACTAGGGCGAGAAACTGGAGCCAAATGACGAGCGCCTCTATTTTTTGCGA
CACTTGTGCTCTATAATTTCTCGATTTATTGAATCTCAAATATGTTTTGAAACCGCAAAAATATAGTTAC
TGCTTCTAAGAGCAAAATACAATGGCTCCATTCAGCGGCTTTTCGTAAGCTTCCAGTTTTTACTGCCAAG
TCTTTACTGAAAAGTCAGCAAAAAGAATTAAACCATTGTATGTTATGCTCTTTCCCTTCTAACAATCCAA
CCAACAAACAATCCCGAGTTTTCCCGAGCCACTATAAAAATTTAAAGTTTCTCGGAAACTTTTTATTTTA
CCCAAACATCTGGAGGATCATTCATCAAAATTACTTGTTTGTCATGATTTTATCTGAATTTTTATGCTCA
AGCACATCTGGTGTCAGAGACAAATTAAAGGTTGTATGTTCAAAAATAATACTATATGTTGTAAAGCATT
AGAAAAGTAGTGGAAAGTGAAGGGTTTTCAGAATATTTTAAGGGTGTGGGGGATGAACAATGTACATGGT
ATAGAGCAAGGAAAATTTAAAAGTCAATAATTCCGAAGAGATGATTTCCAACGTCAGATTTATTTGTTGA
GTAGAACAACTGATGGAAGTATGTGTTCCAGGTCTCTGGCTTCATTTGTGGAACGTATTGACCTTTCTTG
TCCTGAAATAATTCCTTTTAAATTAATCAAAAAAATATTTAAATCCCACCACTGAAAACTTATGGAAAGC
TGCATCACACTCGGATTGATCAAATCCATATGTACTCATTCCATCGGTATACTCGGCAAGATCCATGACT
CCATCACAGGAAACATCAAAAAGTTTGAACATAAAGTTCTGATAGTCCTTGAACCATTTTGGTTCAGTCT
TCGCATCGGTCTTCTTCAAAAGTCCGATCCATTCATCAATCGAGATCAATTGATCCTTATCAGCATCAGC
AATGGAGCACAGTCCTTCCCAGAGAGCAGCAAGAGATTTCTTGGCAAAGCCAGTTTGAACTGATTCAGCT
CCGTAAATGTCACGGACTTTCTGGAAGGTTAAAAGAAAATAATAGAATTTAGAATTCTAAAAATAATTCT
CACCTTGACAACCAAGTAAAAATCTCCCCAATCGACTTGATGAGAAGCATTTCTATCTGAAACATATAAT
TGAAAGTAAAAAGGAGTGGGAAAACTAACCAAAAAATAGTGAGAAAATGCGTTCCCACTTCTTGACAAGG
AACGGATCAACATCGGAATGTTTCTTGATAAGATCTTCAATGGAAACTGCTGCTGTAGGCTTTGCAACAA
CCATTTCTGAAAGTATAAGATTTGACTGAAAATTATAAAATTATGAACTTGAGAAAGTCTAGAAATCAAG
AAAAAATATCTAGAAATGAACATTCCATGGGTTGTGAAGATGCTTTTATCTCACTTTAGAATGTCTGACT
CCGCCCCTCTGTGTACGAATTGAAGTGCTCTTTTGTGATGATCATAGCTCCTCCTTGCGGCGACGCCCGC
ACACAGCACGAGATATTACACGGAATACTTATGTGATTCATAGGAAACAAGGAAATCGAAAAAATAATAG
GATTTTGAGGAGGTATTTTTAGATGAATGCTTATGATGTTATGATGAACCCAAGAAATTCTGAATAGACA
TATGTCAGAACGGGGTAGGAGCTCCAGTGTCGCTTTTGAAATAAAAAATCAAGTGGTATACTTCTCGTAT
ATACCCTTCTGAACTAATAAAATAATTTATCTTTTGAAAAAGTTTGAAAAAGAAAAATGCCCAAAACTTG
AATTTTAATGTTTTGTATTTTGAGCATATCGTTCAAACGTCGTGATCTGAAAGTAGAAAGATCTAAATAT
TCGTGACACAGTTTGGTTTGAAGGTCTTAGTGGTAATTTTTTATTACAGAAGCAACAAAAAGTTGACATA
TTTTCAGAATTTCCAAAAAAACGTTTAAAATTTCAATTTCTTCGATAGAGTTCTAAAAATTTTTTGGAAC
GGATTTTGTAATATCCGCTGATAACCGTTCAAGAACAATTTGAATTTTGAAATAATTTAATCAACTAGTA
TCCAGTGCTCTTTCTCACTGCTCCACCCATTTTTCAACCCATTTCCTTTACTCAATTTCGCCCGTTTTCC
TTTTGCTCAAATGTGCCCACCAAATCATCTTTCTTCGTCTTCTTTTCTCTTATTCGGAAGGAGAAGAGGT
GAAAGTAGAATAAGTTTTTTTGTTGAAAAGAGAGGAGCACGGCCACTTTTCTCTTATTTCCATCCTTCTA
CTACCTCGTTTTACTTTCCATTTAAAAACCCGTTTAAAGTTCCAAAATTTCAATTATCTTGCTTCTGTTT
GGAACACGACAAACTTTAGTTTTGTTACAGATACCCGGGATTGGCCAAAGGACCCAAAGGTATGTTTCGA
ATGATACTAACATAACATAGAACATTTTCAGGAGGACCCTTGGCTAGCATGCCGATCACCATCAACAACT
TCCGTTACTCCGACCCGGTTAACAACGACACCATCATCATGATGGAACCGCCGTACTGCAAAGGTCTAGA
CATCTACTACAAAGCCTTCAAAATCACCGACCGTATCTGGATCGTTCCGGAACGTTACGAATTTGGTACT
AAACCGGAAGACTTCAACCCGCCGTCCTCCCTGATCGAAGGTGCTTCCGAATACTACGACCCGAACTACC
TGCGTACCGACTCCGACAAAGACCGTTTCCTGCAGACCATGGTTAAACTGTTCAACCGTATCAAAAACAA
CGTTGCTGGTGAAGCTCTGCTGGACAAAATCATCAACGCTATCCCGTACCTGGGTAACTCCTACTCCCTG
CTGGACAAATTCGACACCAACTCCAACTCCGTTTCCTTCAACCTGCTGGAACAGGATCCGTCCGGTGCTA
CCACCAAATCCGCTATGCTGACCAACCTGATCATCTTCGGTCCGGGTCCGGTTCTGAACAAAAACGAAGT
TCGTGGTATCGTTCTGCGTGTTGACAACAAAAACTACTTCCCGTGCCGTGACGGTTTCGGTTCCATCATG
CAGATGGCTTTCTGCCCGGAATACGTACCGACCTTCGACAACGTTATCGAAAACATCACCTCCCTGACCA
TCGGTAAATCCAAATACTTCCAGGACCCGGCTCTGCTGCTGATGCACGAACTGATCCACGTTCTGCACGG
TCTGTACGGCATGCAGGTTTCCTCCCACGAAATCATCCCGTCCAAACAGGAAATCTACATGCAGCACACC
TACCCGATCTCCGCTGAAGAGCTCTTCACCTTCGGTGGTCAGGACGCTAACCTGATCTCCATCGATATCA
AAAACGACCTGTACGAAAAAACCCTGAACGACTACAAAGCTATCGCTAACAAACTGTCCCAGGTTACCTC
CTGCAACGACCCGAACATCGACATCGACTCCTACAAACAGATCTATCAGCAGAAGTATCAGTTTGATAAG
GATTCCAACGGCCAGTATATAGTGAACGAGGATAAGTTTCAGATACTGTATAACTCCATAATGTATGGCT
TTACTGAGATAGAGCTGGGCAAGAAGTTTAACATAAAGACTCGCTTAAGCTATTTTTCCATGAACCACGA
TCCTGTGAAGATACCTAACCTGCTGGATGATACTATATATAACGATACTGAGGGCTTTAACATAGAGTCC
AAGGATCTGAAGTCCGAGTATAAGGGCCAGAACATGAGGGTGAACACTAACGCCTTTAGGAACGTCGACG
GTTCCGGTCTGGTTTCCAAACTGATCGGTCTGTGCAAAAAAATCATCCCGCCGACCAACATCCGTGAAAA
CCTGTACAACCGTACCGCTAGGGTACCGGTAGAAAAAATGCTCGAGATGGTGAGCAAGGGCGAGGAGGAT
AACATGGCCATCATCAAGGAGTTCATGCGCTTCAAGGTGCACATGGAGGGCTCCGTGAACGGCCACGAGT
TCGAGATCGAGGGCGAGGGCGAGGGCCGCCCCTACGAGGGCACCCAGACCGCCAAGCTGAAGGTGACCAA
GGGTGGCCCCCTGCCCTTCGCCTGGGACATCCTGTCCCCTCAGTTCATGTACGGCTCCAAGGCCTACGTG
AAGCACCCCGCCGACATCCCCGACTACTTGAAGCTGTCCTTCCCCGAGGGCTTCAAGTGGGAGCGCGTGA
TGAACTTCGAGGACGGCGGCGTGGTGACCGTGACCCAGGACTCCTCCCTGCAGGACGGCGAGTTCATCTA
CAAGGTGAAGCTGCGCGGCACCAACTTCCCCTCCGACGGCCCCGTAATGCAGAAGAAGACCATGGGCTGG
GAGGCCTCCTCCGAGCGGATGTACCCCGAGGACGGCGCCCTGAAGGGCGAGATCAAGCAGAGGCTGAAGC
TGAAGGACGGCGGCCACTACGACGCTGAGGTCAAGACCACCTACAAGGCCAAGAAGCCCGTGCAGCTGCC
CGGCGCCTACAACGTCAACATCAAGTTGGACATCACCTCCCACAACGAGGACTACACCATCGTGGAACAG
TACGAACGCGCCGAGGGCCGCCACTCCACCGGCGGCATGGACGAGCTGTACAAGTAAGAATTCCAACTGA
GCGCCGGTCGCTACCATTACCAACTTGTCTGGTGTCAAAAATAATAGGGGCCGCTGTCATCAGAGTAAGT
TTAAACTGAGTTCTACTAACTAACGAGTAATATTTAAATTTTCAGCATCTCGCGCCCGTGCCTCTGACTT
CTAAGTCCAATTACTCTTCAACATCCCTACATGCTCTTTCTCCCTGTGCTCCCACCCCCTATTTTTGTTA
TTATCAAAAAACTTCTCTTAATTTCTTTGTTTTTTAGCTTCTTTTAAGTCACCTCTAACAATGAAATTGT
GTAGATTCAAAAATAGAATTAATTCGTAATAAAAAGTCGAAAAAAATTGTGCTCCCTCCCCCCATTAATA
ATAATTCTATCCCAAAATCTACACAATGTTCTGTGTACACTTCTTATGTTTTTTACTTCTGATAAATTTT
TTTGAAACATCATAGAAAAAACCGCACACAAAATACCTTATCATATGTTACGTTTCAGTTTATGACCGCA
ATTTTTATTTCTTCGCACGTCTGGGCCTCTCATGACGTCAAATCATGCTCATCGTGAAAAAGTTTTGGAG
TATTTTTGGAATTTTTCAATCAAGTGAAAGTTTATGAAATTAATTTTCCTGCTTTTGCTTTTTGGGGTTT
CCCCTATTGTTTGTCAAGATTTCGAGGACGGCGTTTTTCTTGCTAAAATCACAAGTATTGATGAGCACGA
TGCAAGAAAGATCGGAAGAAGGTTTGGGTTTGAGGCTCAGTGGAAGGTGAGTAGAAGTTGATAATTTGAA
AGTGGAGTAGTGTCTATGGGGTTTTTGCCTTAAATGACAGAATACATTCCCAATATACCAAACATAACTG
TTTCCTACTAGTCGGCCGTACGGGCCCTTTCGTCTCGCGCGTTTCGGTGATGACGGTGAAAACCTCTGAC
ACATGCAGCTCCCGGAGACGGTCACAGCTTGTCTGTAAGCGGATGCCGGGAGCAGACAAGCCCGTCAGGG
CGCGTCAGCGGGTGTTGGCGGGTGTCGGGGCTGGCTTAACTATGCGGCATCAGAGCAGATTGTACTGAGA
GTGCACCATATGCGGTGTGAAATACCGCACAGATGCGTAAGGAGAAAATACCGCATCAGGCGGCCTTAAT
TAAGGGCCTCGTGATACGCCTATTTTTATAGGTTAATGTCATGATAATAATGGTTTCTTAGACGTCAGGT
GGCACTTTTCGGGGAAATGTGCGCGGAACCCCTATTTGTTTATTTTTCTAAATACATTCAAATATGTATC
CGCTCATGAGACAATAACCCTGATAAATGCTTCAATAATATTGAAAAAGGAAGAGTATGAGTATTCAACA
TTTCCGTGTCGCCCTTATTCCCTTTTTTGCGGCATTTTGCCTTCCTGTTTTTGCTCACCCAGAAACGCTG
GTGAAAGTAAAAGATGCTGAAGATCAGTTGGGTGCACGAGTGGGTTACATCGAACTGGATCTCAACAGCG
GTAAGATCCTTGAGAGTTTTCGCCCCGAAGAACGTTTTCCAATGATGAGCACTTTTAAAGTTCTGCTATG
TGGCGCGGTATTATCCCGTATTGACGCCGGGCAAGAGCAACTCGGTCGCCGCATACACTATTCTCAGAAT
GACTTGGTTGAGTACTCACCAGTCACAGAAAAGCATCTTACGGATGGCATGACAGTAAGAGAATTATGCA
GTGCTGCCATAACCATGAGTGATAACACTGCGGCCAACTTACTTCTGACAACGATCGGAGGACCGAAGGA
GCTAACCGCTTTTTTGCACAACATGGGGGATCATGTAACTCGCCTTGATCGTTGGGAACCGGAGCTGAAT
GAAGCCATACCAAACGACGAGCGTGACACCACGATGCCTGTAGCAATGGCAACAACGTTGCGCAAACTAT
TAACTGGCGAACTACTTACTCTAGCTTCCCGGCAACAATTAATAGACTGGATGGAGGCGGATAAAGTTGC
AGGACCACTTCTGCGCTCGGCCCTTCCGGCTGGCTGGTTTATTGCTGATAAATCTGGAGCCGGTGAGCGT
GGGTCTCGCGGTATCATTGCAGCACTGGGGCCAGATGGTAAGCCCTCCCGTATCGTAGTTATCTACACGA
CGGGGAGTCAGGCAACTATGGATGAACGAAATAGACAGATCGCTGAGATAGGTGCCTCACTGATTAAGCA
TTGGTAACTGTCAGACCAAGTTTACTCATATATACTTTAGATTGATTTAAAACTTCATTTTTAATTTAAA
AGGATCTAGGTGAAGATCCTTTTTGATAATCTCATGACCAAAATCCCTTAACGTGAGTTTTCGTTCCACT
GAGCGTCAGACCCCGTAGAAAAGATCAAAGGATCTTCTTGAGATCCTTTTTTTCTGCGCGTAATCTGCTG
CTTGCAAACAAAAAAACCACCGCTACCAGCGGTGGTTTGTTTGCCGGATCAAGAGCTACCAACTCTTTTT
CCGAAGGTAACTGGCTTCAGCAGAGCGCAGATACCAAATACTGTTCTTCTAGTGTAGCCGTAGTTAGGCC
ACCACTTCAAGAACTCTGTAGCACCGCCTACATACCTCGCTCTGCTAATCCTGTTACCAGTGGCTGCTGC
CAGTGGCGATAAGTCGTGTCTTACCGGGTTGGACTCAAGACGATAGTTACCGGATAAGGCGCAGCGGTCG
GGCTGAACGGGGGGTTCGTGCACACAGCCCAGCTTGGAGCGAACGACCTACACCGAACTGAGATACCTAC
AGCGTGAGCTATGAGAAAGCGCCACGCTTCCCGAAGGGAGAAAGGCGGACAGGTATCCGGTAAGCGGCAG
GGTCGGAACAGGAGAGCGCACGAGGGAGCTTCCAGGGGGAAACGCCTGGTATCTTTATAGTCCTGTCGGG
TTTCGCCACCTCTGACTTGAGCGTCGATTTTTGTGATGCTCGTCAGGGGGGCGGAGCCTATGGAAAAACG
CCAGCAACGCGGCCTTTTTACGGTTCCTGGCCTTTTGCTGGCCTTTTGCTCACATGTTCTTTCCTGCGTT
ATCCCCTGATTCTGTGGATAACCGTATTACCGCCTTTGAGTGAGCTGATACCGCTCGCCGCAGCCGAACG
ACCGAGCGCAGCGAGTCAGTGAGCGAGGAAGCGGAAGAGCGCCCAATACGCAAACCGCCTCTCCCCGCGC
GTTGGCCGATTCATTAATGCAGCTGGCACGACAGGTTTCCCGACTGGAAAGCGGGCAGTGAGCGCAACGC
AATTAATGTGAGTTAGCTCACTCATTAGGCACCCCAGGCTTTACACTTTATGCTTCCGGCTCGTATGTTG
TGTGGAATTGTGAGCGGATAACAATTTCACACAGGAAACAGCTATGACCATGATTACGCCAAG
Features (pLannotate 1.2.2; 14 found; start..end, strand, type, name):
   3310..3432    -  CDS            cex-1 (fragment): CEX1_CAEEL - Protein predicted: Swiss-Prot protein existence level 4. From Caenorhabditis elegans.
   3480..4064    -  CDS            cex-1: CEX1_CAEEL - Protein predicted: Swiss-Prot protein existence level 4. From Caenorhabditis elegans.
   5229..6599    +  CDS            tetX (fragment): TETX_CLOTE - Experimental evidence at protein level: Swiss-Prot protein existence level 1. Tetanus toxin acts by inhibiting neurotransmitter release. It binds to peripheral neuronal synapses, is internalized and moves by retrograde transport up the axon into the spinal cord where it can move between postsynaptic and presynaptic neurons. It inhibits neurotransmitter release by acting as a zinc endopeptidase that catalyzes the hydrolysis of the '76-Gln-|-Phe-77' bond of synaptobrevin-2. From Clostridium tetani (strain Massachusetts / E88).
   6627..7334    +  CDS            mCherry: mCherry is a basic (constitutively fluorescent) red fluorescent protein published in 2004, derived from Discosoma sp.. It is reported to be a very rapidly-maturing monomer with low acid sensitivity.
   7944..8096    +  CDS            aex-5 (fragment): AEX5_CAEEL - Also known as kpc-3 From Caenorhabditis elegans.
   8224..8259    +  CDS            rop (fragment): Rop protein, which maintains plasmids at low copy number; rop
   8361..8460    +  misc_feature   bom (fragment): basis of mobility region from pBR322
   8562..8666    +  promoter       AmpR promoter: bla
   8667..9527    +  CDS            AmpR: β-lactamase; bla; confers resistance to ampicillin, carbenicillin, and related antibiotics
   9698..10286   +  rep_origin     ori: high-copy-number ColE1/pMB1/pBR322/pUC origin of replication
  10469..10561   +  CDS            lacI (fragment): lac repressor; lacI; The lac repressor binds to the lac operator to inhibit transcription in E. coli. This inhibition can be relieved by adding lactose or isopropyl-β-D-thiogalactopyranoside (IPTG).
  10574..10595   +  protein_bind   CAP binding site: CAP binding activates transcription in the presence of cAMP. E. coli catabolite activator protein
  10610..10640   +  promoter       lac promoter: promoter for the E. coli lac operon
  10644..10666   +  protein_bind   lac operator (fragment): The lac repressor binds to the lac operator to inhibit transcription in E. coli. This inhibition can be relieved by adding lactose or isopropyl-β-D-thiogalactopyranoside (IPTG). lac repressor encoded by lacI
