[The description below was written by a language model from this plasmid's Addgene catalogue record and pLannotate feature annotations shown in this document.]
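Description:
pJH4504 is a C. elegans expression plasmid built on a pBluescript-type (pBSK) backbone, about 10.7 kb in total. It is propagated in E. coli as a high-copy plasmid through a ColE1/pUC-family origin and selected with ampicillin via the β-lactamase gene and its native promoter. The annotation also picks up backbone remnants (short rop, bom and lacI fragments, plus the CAP site, lac promoter and partial lac operator) that have no role in the worm transgene.

The payload is the tetanus toxin light chain (TeTx), about 1.37 kb, cloned between NheI and KpnI sites and fused at its C terminus to wCherry, a worm-adapted mCherry red fluorescent protein. The catalogue lists the insert species as C. elegans, but the feature table identifies the coding sequence as a fragment of Clostridium tetani tetX. Expression is driven by a "long" version of the nmr-1 promoter, which the record describes as active in AVA and other neurons. The roughly 5 kb upstream of the toxin is not annotated as a promoter. It contains reverse-strand matches to cex-1, which are probably neighbouring genomic sequence carried along with the promoter fragment. The transcript is terminated by the unc-54 3' UTR, a standard element for worm transgenes, and the aex-5 fragment annotated downstream of mCherry likely reflects genomic sequence within that piece.

The light chain is a zinc endopeptidase that cleaves synaptobrevin, so it blocks vesicular neurotransmitter release in expressing cells, while the red fusion marks those cells. The construct therefore serves to silence synaptic output from AVA and other nmr-1-positive neurons, and it was deposited with a study of the juvenile motor circuit underlying undulation.
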