Addgene plasmid #191702: pJH4504
Purpose: Pnmr-1 long::TeTx::wCherry unc-54 3' UTR C.elegans AVA/other neurons expression of TeTx RFP
Depositing lab: Mei Zhen. Publication: Extrasynaptic signaling enables an asymmetric juvenile motor circuit to produce symmetric undulation. Lu Y, Ahamed T, Mulcahy B, Meng J, Witvliet D, Guan SA, Holmyard D, Hung W, Wen Q, Chisholm AD, Samuel ADT, Zhen M. Curr Biol. 2022 Nov 7;32(21):4631-4644.e5. doi: 10.1016/j.cub.2022.09.002. Epub 2022 Sep 30. PubMed 36182701.
Backbone
  Vector backbone: pBSK
  Backbone manufacturer: stratagene
  Backbone size w/o insert (bp): 9338
  Total vector size (bp): 10711
  Vector type: Worm Expression
Growth in bacteria
  Bacterial resistance: Ampicillin, 100 μg/mL
  Growth temperature: 37°C
  Growth strain: DH5alpha
  Copy number: High Copy
Gene/Insert
  Gene/Insert name: Tetanus Toxin Light Chain
  Species: C. elegans (nematode)
  Insert size (bp): 1373
  Promoter: Pnmr-1 long
  Tag / fusion protein: wCherry (C terminal on insert)
  Cloning method: Restriction Enzyme; 5′ cloning site NheI (not destroyed); 3′ cloning site KpnI (not destroyed)
  Sequencing primers: 5′ GCTAGCatgccgatcaccatca; 3′ caaccgtaccgctagGGTAC
Terms and licenses: Academic/Nonprofit Terms; Industry Terms: Not Available to Industry
Depositor comments: Please visit for https://www.biorxiv.org/content/10.1101/2021.09.21.461278v4 bioRxiv preprint.
How to cite: pJH4504 was a gift from Mei Zhen (Addgene plasmid # 191702 ; http://n2t.net/addgene:191702 ; RRID:Addgene_191702)
